Addgene plasmid #119866: pGEM-myr-eGFP-SV40pA-FKF
Purpose: Donor cassette containing myr-tagged eGFP and SV40 polyA tail, followed by FRT site-flanked Kanamycin selection gene
Depositing lab: Tatjana Sauka-Spengler. Depositing organization: University of Oxford. Publication: Functional Heterogeneity within the Developing Zebrafish Epicardium. Weinberger M, Simoes FC, Patient R, Sauka-Spengler T, Riley PR. Dev Cell. 2020 Mar 9;52(5):574-590.e6. doi: 10.1016/j.devcel.2020.01.023. Epub 2020 Feb 20. PubMed 32084358.
Backbone
  Vector backbone: pGEM-T
  Backbone size w/o insert (bp): 3121
  Total vector size (bp): 5697
  Vector type: Bacterial Expression
Growth in bacteria
  Bacterial resistance: Ampicillin, 100 μg/mL
  Growth temperature: 37°C
  Growth strain: DH5alpha
  Copy number: High Copy
Gene/Insert
  Gene/Insert name: myr-tagged eGFP and SV40 polyA, followed by FRT site-flanked Kanamycin selection gene
  Species: D. rerio (zebrafish)
  Insert size (bp): 2576
  Tag / fusion protein: 2x myristoylation (N terminal on insert)
Terms and licenses: Academic/Nonprofit Terms; Industry Terms: Not Available to Industry
How to cite: pGEM-myr-eGFP-SV40pA-FKF was a gift from Tatjana Sauka-Spengler (Addgene plasmid # 119866 ; http://n2t.net/addgene:119866 ; RRID:Addgene_119866)
