[The description below was written by a language model from this plasmid's Addgene catalogue record and pLannotate feature annotations shown in this document.]
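Description:
pGEM-myr-eGFP-SV40pA-FKF is a 5,697 bp donor-cassette plasmid built in the pGEM-T cloning backbone. It is maintained in E. coli at high copy through a ColE1/pUC-type origin and selected with ampicillin via the backbone β-lactamase gene. The backbone also carries an f1 origin for single-stranded DNA production. T7 and SP6 phage promoters flank the insertion site, which interrupts the lacZα region. Although catalogued as a bacterial expression vector, the stated purpose indicates that it serves as a source of a reusable cassette rather than as an expression plasmid in its own right.

The roughly 2.6 kb insert begins with EGFP carrying two N-terminal myristoylation signals, which should direct the fluorescent protein to membranes; the feature table annotates only the EGFP coding sequence, and the myristoylation tag is known from the catalogue entry. An SV40 polyadenylation signal follows the reporter. No eukaryotic promoter is annotated upstream of EGFP, which fits a design in which the reporter depends on regulatory sequences at the site where the cassette is placed. Downstream lies the "FKF" module: a Tn5 NeoR/KanR gene driven by tandem bacterial (bla) and SV40 early promoter elements and ended by an HSV TK poly(A) signal, bracketed by FRT sites. This arrangement allows kanamycin selection for acquisition of the cassette, after which FLP recombinase can excise the marker and leave a single FRT scar. Cassettes of this design are commonly used for recombineering reporters into large genomic clones. The record does not name the target, but the insert species field and the associated publication both point to zebrafish work. A few short annotated fragments, such as a hornet peptide match, are probably spurious hits.
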