Features (pLannotate 1.2.2; 24 found; start..end, strand, type, name):
     43..61      +  promoter       T7 promoter: promoter for bacteriophage T7 RNA polymerase
    341..1057    +  CDS            EGFP: the original enhanced GFP (Yang et al., 1996) mammalian codon-optimized
   1109..1230    -  polyA_signal   SV40 poly(A) signal: SV40 polyadenylation signal
   1253..1321    -  CDS            large T antigen (fragment): large T antigen from SV40 (simian virus 40)
   1354..1401    -  protein_bind   FRT: FLP-mediated recombination occurs in the 8-bp core sequence TCTAGAAA (Turan and Bode, 2011). FLP recombinase from the Saccharomyces cerevisiae 2μ plasmid
   1411..1466    -  CDS            lacZα (fragment): LacZα fragment of β-galactosidase; lacZ fragment
   1495..1599    +  promoter       AmpR promoter: bla
   1601..1791    +  promoter       SV40 promoter (fragment): SV40 enhancer and early promoter
   1831..2625    +  CDS            NeoR/KanR: aminoglycoside phosphotransferase from Tn5; aph(3')-II (or nptII); confers resistance to neomycin, kanamycin, and G418 (Geneticin®)
   2632..2680    +  polyA_signal   HSV TK poly(A) signal: herpes simplex virus thymidine kinase polyadenylation signal (Cole and Stacy, 1985)
   2705..2738    -  protein_bind   FRT (minimal): supports FLP-mediated excision but not integration (Turan and Bode, 2011) FLP recombinase from the Saccharomyces cerevisiae 2μ plasmid
   2762..2801    -  rep_origin     SV40 ori (fragment): SV40 origin of replication
   2807..2869    -  CDS            VESPI_VESMG (fragment): Experimental evidence at protein level: Swiss-Prot protein existence level 1. Shows contractile activity on isolated ileum smooth muscle. From Vespa magnifica (Hornet).
   2881..2899    -  promoter       SP6 promoter: promoter for bacteriophage SP6 RNA polymerase
   2941..2957    -  protein_bind   lac operator: The lac repressor binds to the lac operator to inhibit transcription in E. coli. This inhibition can be relieved by adding lactose or isopropyl-β-D-thiogalactopyranoside (IPTG). lac repressor encoded by lacI
   2965..2995    -  promoter       lac promoter: promoter for the E. coli lac operon
   3010..3031    -  protein_bind   CAP binding site: CAP binding activates transcription in the presence of cAMP. E. coli catabolite activator protein
   3044..3136    -  CDS            lacI (fragment): lac repressor; lacI; The lac repressor binds to the lac operator to inhibit transcription in E. coli. This inhibition can be relieved by adding lactose or isopropyl-β-D-thiogalactopyranoside (IPTG).
   3319..3907    -  rep_origin     ori: high-copy-number ColE1/pMB1/pBR322/pUC origin of replication
   4078..4938    -  CDS            AmpR: β-lactamase; bla; confers resistance to ampicillin, carbenicillin, and related antibiotics
   4939..5043    -  promoter       AmpR promoter: bla
   5070..5120    +  misc_feature   bom (fragment): basis of mobility region from pBR322
   5148..5576    -  rep_origin     f1 ori (sequence partly withheld): f1 bacteriophage origin of replication; arrow indicates direction of (+) strand synthesis
   5580..40      -  CDS            lacZα (fragment) (across the origin): LacZα fragment of β-galactosidase; lacZ fragment
>Addgene plasmid #119866 | pGEM-myr-eGFP-SV40pA-FKF | addgene full sequence | sequence record 239420 | Addgene NGS Result
TTTTCCCAGTCACGACGTTGTAAAACGACGGCCAGTGAATTGTAATACGACTCACTATAGGGCGAATTGG
GCCCGACGTCGCATGCTCCCGGCCGCCATGGCGGCCGCGGATGGCCACCTATGACGTCCCAGATTACGCA
AGTTTGCCCGGATATGATGTTCCTGATTATGCTAGCCTCCCGGGTTACGATGTGCCCGACTATGCCTCAC
TTCCAGGCAGATCATGGGCTGCATCAAGAGCAAGCGCAAGGACAACCTGAACGACGACGAGGCCGCCATG
GGCTGCATCAAGAGCAAGCGCAAGGACAACCTGAACGACGACGAGGGTGGAAGCGGATCTGTGAGCAAGG
GCGAGGAGCTGTTCACCGGGGTGGTGCCCATCCTGGTCGAGCTGGACGGCGACGTAAACGGCCACAAGTT
CAGCGTGTCCGGCGAGGGCGAGGGCGATGCCACCTACGGCAAGCTGACCCTGAAGTTCATCTGCACCACC
GGCAAGCTGCCCGTGCCCTGGCCCACCCTCGTGACCACCCTGACCTACGGCGTGCAGTGCTTCAGCCGCT
ACCCCGACCACATGAAGCAGCACGACTTCTTCAAGTCCGCCATGCCCGAAGGCTACGTCCAGGAGCGCAC
CATCTTCTTCAAGGACGACGGCAACTACAAGACCCGCGCCGAGGTGAAGTTCGAGGGCGACACCCTGGTG
AACCGCATCGAGCTGAAGGGCATCGACTTCAAGGAGGACGGCAACATCCTGGGGCACAAGCTGGAGTACA
ACTACAACAGCCACAACGTCTATATCATGGCCGACAAGCAGAAGAACGGCATCAAGGTGAACTTCAAGAT
CCGCCACAACATCGAGGACGGCAGCGTGCAGCTCGCCGACCACTACCAGCAGAACACCCCCATCGGCGAC
GGCCCCGTGCTGCTGCCCGACAACCACTACCTGAGCTACCAGTCCGCCCTGAGCAAAGACCCCAACGAGA
AGCGCGATCACATGGTCCTGCTGGAGTTCGTGACCGCCGCCGGGATCACTCTCGGCATGGACGAGCTGTA
CAAGTAAAGCGGCCGCGACTCTAGAGTCGGGGCGGCCGGCCGCTTCGAGCAGACATGATAAGATACATTG
ATGAGTTTGGACAAACCACAACTAGAATGCAGTGAAAAAAATGCTTTATTTGTGAAATTTGTGATGCTAT
TGCTTTATTTGTAACCATTATAAGCTGCAATAAACAAGTTAACAACAACAATTGCATTCATTTTATGTTT
CGGGTTCAGGGGGAGGTGTGGGAGGTTTTTTAAAGCAAGTAAAACCTCTACAAATGTGGTAAAATCGATA
AGGATCCGTCGACCGACCTGCTTGAAGTTCCTATACTTTCTAGAGAATAGGAACTTCGGAATAGGAACTT
CAAGATCCCCCTGGCGAAAGGGGGATGTGCTGCAAGGCGATTAAGTTGGGTAACGCCAGGGTTTTCGTCA
GGTGGCACTTTTCGGGGAAATGTGCGCGGAACCCCTATTTGTTTATTTTTCTAAATACATTCAAATATGT
ATCCGCTCATGAGACAATAACCCTGATAAATGCTTCAATAATATTGAAAAAGGAAGAGTCCTGAGGCGGA
AAGAACCAGCTGTGGAATGTGTGTCAGTTAGGGTGTGGAAAGTCCCCAGGCTCCCCAGCAGGCAGAAGTA
TGCAAAGCATGCATCTCAATTAGTCAGCAACCAGGTGTGGAAAGTCCCCAGGCTCCCCAGCAGGCAGAAG
TATGCAAAGCATGCATCTCAATTAGTCAGTAACCATAGTCCGCAAAGATCGATCAAGAGACAGGATGAGG
ATCGTTTCGCATGATTGAACAAGATGGATTGCACGCAGGTTCTCCGGCCGCTTGGGTGGAGAGGCTATTC
GGCTATGACTGGGCACAACAGACAATCGGCTGCTCTGATGCCGCCGTGTTCCGGCTGTCAGCGCAGGGGC
GCCCGGTTCTTTTTGTCAAGACCGACCTGTCCGGTGCCCTGAATGAACTGCAAGACGAGGCAGCGCGGCT
ATCGTGGCTGGCCACGACGGGCGTTCCTTGCGCAGCTGTGCTCGACGTTGTCACTGAAGCGGGAAGGGAC
TGGCTGCTATTGGGCGAAGTGCCGGGGCAGGATCTCCTGTCATCTCACCTTGCTCCTGCCGAGAAAGTAT
CCATCATGGCTGATGCAATGCGGCGGCTGCATACGCTTGATCCGGCTACCTGCCCATTCGACCACCAAGC
GAAACATCGCATCGAGCGAGCACGTACTCGGATGGAAGCCGGTCTTGTCGATCAGGATGATCTGGACGAA
GAGCATCAGGGGCTCGCGCCAGCCGAACTGTTCGCCAGGCTCAAGGCGAGCATGCCCGACGGCGAGGATC
TCGTCGTGACCCATGGCGATGCCTGCTTGCCGAATATCATGGTGGAAAATGGCCGCTTTTCTGGATTCAT
CGACTGTGGCCGGCTGGGTGTGGCGGACCGCTATCAGGACATAGCGTTGGCTACCCGTGATATTGCTGAA
GAGCTTGGCGGCGAATGGGCTGACCGCTTCCTCGTGCTTTACGGTATCGCCGCTCCCGATTCGCAGCGCA
TCGCCTTCTATCGCCTTCTTGACGAGTTCTTCTGAGGGGATCGGCAATAAAAAGACAGAATAAAACGCAC
GGGTGTTGGGTCGTTTGTTCGGATCCGAGCTTCAAAAGCGCTCTGAAGTTCCTATACTTTCTAGAGAATA
GGAACTTCGGAATAGTAACTTCTCCATGGTAGCCTCCAAAAAAGCCTCCTCACTACTTCTGGAATAGCTC
AATCACTAGTGAATTCGCGGCCGCCTGCAGGTCGACCATATGGGAGAGCTCCCAACGCGTTGGATGCATA
GCTTGAGTATTCTATAGTGTCACCTAAATAGCTTGGCGTAATCATGGTCATAGCTGTTTCCTGTGTGAAA
TTGTTATCCGCTCACAATTCCACACAACATACGAGCCGGAAGCATAAAGTGTAAAGCCTGGGGTGCCTAA
TGAGTGAGCTAACTCACATTAATTGCGTTGCGCTCACTGCCCGCTTTCCAGTCGGGAAACCTGTCGTGCC
AGCTGCATTAATGAATCGGCCAACGCGCGGGGAGAGGCGGTTTGCGTATTGGGCGCTCTTCCGCTTCCTC
GCTCACTGACTCGCTGCGCTCGGTCGTTCGGCTGCGGCGAGCGGTATCAGCTCACTCAAAGGCGGTAATA
CGGTTATCCACAGAATCAGGGGATAACGCAGGAAAGAACATGTGAGCAAAAGGCCAGCAAAAGGCCAGGA
ACCGTAAAAAGGCCGCGTTGCTGGCGTTTTTCCATAGGCTCCGCCCCCCTGACGAGCATCACAAAAATCG
ACGCTCAAGTCAGAGGTGGCGAAACCCGACAGGACTATAAAGATACCAGGCGTTTCCCCCTGGAAGCTCC
CTCGTGCGCTCTCCTGTTCCGACCCTGCCGCTTACCGGATACCTGTCCGCCTTTCTCCCTTCGGGAAGCG
TGGCGCTTTCTCATAGCTCACGCTGTAGGTATCTCAGTTCGGTGTAGGTCGTTCGCTCCAAGCTGGGCTG
TGTGCACGAACCCCCCGTTCAGCCCGACCGCTGCGCCTTATCCGGTAACTATCGTCTTGAGTCCAACCCG
GTAAGACACGACTTATCGCCACTGGCAGCAGCCACTGGTAACAGGATTAGCAGAGCGAGGTATGTAGGCG
GTGCTACAGAGTTCTTGAAGTGGTGGCCTAACTACGGCTACACTAGAAGAACAGTATTTGGTATCTGCGC
TCTGCTGAAGCCAGTTACCTTCGGAAAAAGAGTTGGTAGCTCTTGATCCGGCAAACAAACCACCGCTGGT
AGCGGTGGTTTTTTTGTTTGCAAGCAGCAGATTACGCGCAGAAAAAAAGGATCTCAAGAAGATCCTTTGA
TCTTTTCTACGGGGTCTGACGCTCAGTGGAACGAAAACTCACGTTAAGGGATTTTGGTCATGAGATTATC
AAAAAGGATCTTCACCTAGATCCTTTTAAATTAAAAATGAAGTTTTAAATCAATCTAAAGTATATATGAG
TAAACTTGGTCTGACAGTTACCAATGCTTAATCAGTGAGGCACCTATCTCAGCGATCTGTCTATTTCGTT
CATCCATAGTTGCCTGACTCCCCGTCGTGTAGATAACTACGATACGGGAGGGCTTACCATCTGGCCCCAG
TGCTGCAATGATACCGCGAGACCCACGCTCACCGGCTCCAGATTTATCAGCAATAAACCAGCCAGCCGGA
AGGGCCGAGCGCAGAAGTGGTCCTGCAACTTTATCCGCCTCCATCCAGTCTATTAATTGTTGCCGGGAAG
CTAGAGTAAGTAGTTCGCCAGTTAATAGTTTGCGCAACGTTGTTGCCATTGCTACAGGCATCGTGGTGTC
ACGCTCGTCGTTTGGTATGGCTTCATTCAGCTCCGGTTCCCAACGATCAAGGCGAGTTACATGATCCCCC
ATGTTGTGCAAAAAAGCGGTTAGCTCCTTCGGTCCTCCGATCGTTGTCAGAAGTAAGTTGGCCGCAGTGT
TATCACTCATGGTTATGGCAGCACTGCATAATTCTCTTACTGTCATGCCATCCGTAAGATGCTTTTCTGT
GACTGGTGAGTACTCAACCAAGTCATTCTGAGAATAGTGTATGCGGCGACCGAGTTGCTCTTGCCCGGCG
TCAATACGGGATAATACCGCGCCACATAGCAGAACTTTAAAAGTGCTCATCATTGGAAAACGTTCTTCGG
GGCGAAAACTCTCAAGGATCTTACCGCTGTTGAGATCCAGTTCGATGTAACCCACTCGTGCACCCAACTG
ATCTTCAGCATCTTTTACTTTCACCAGCGTTTCTGGGTGAGCAAAAACAGGAAGGCAAAATGCCGCAAAA
AAGGGAATAAGGGCGACACGGAAATGTTGAATACTCATACTCTTCCTTTTTCAATATTATTGAAGCATTT
ATCAGGGTTATTGTCTCATGAGCGGATACATATTTGAATGTATTTAGAAAAATAAACAAATAGGGGTTCC
GCGCACATTTCCCCGAAAAGTGCCACCTGATGCGGTGTGAAATACCGCACAGATGCGTAAGGAGAAAATA
CCGCATCAGGAAATTGTAAGCGTTAATATTTTGTTAAAATTCGCGTTAAATTTTTGTTAAATCAGCTCAT
TTTTTAACCAATAGGCCGAAATCGGCAAAATCCCTTATAAATCAAAAGAATAGACCGAGATAGGGT
[37 nt withheld, positions 5247-5283]
AAAGAACGTGGACTCCAACGTCAAAGG
[49 nt withheld, positions 5311-5359]
T
[91 nt withheld, positions 5361-5451]
G
[124 nt withheld, positions 5453-5576]
CCATTCGCCATTCAGGCTGCGCAACTGTTGGGAAGGGCGATCGGTGCGGGCCTCTTCGCTATTACGCCAG
CTGGCGAAAGGGGGATGTGCTGCAAGGCGATTAAGTTGGGTAACGCCAGGG
